Addgene plasmid #135231: pBIP1::eYFP
Purpose: UPR signaling reporter (upregulates eYFP expression under UPR conditions)
Depositing lab: Armin Djamei. Depositing organization: Gregor Mendel Institute of Molecular Plant Biology. Publication: A high-throughput screening method to identify proteins involved in unfolded protein response of the endoplasmic reticulum in plants. Alcantara A, Seitner D, Navarrete F, Djamei A. Plant Methods. 2020 Jan 21;16:4. doi: 10.1186/s13007-020-0552-3. eCollection 2020. PubMed 31988651.
Backbone
  Vector backbone: pGGZ001
  Backbone manufacturer: Addgene plasmid # 48868
  Backbone size w/o insert (bp): 2687
  Total vector size (bp): 6975
  Modifications to backbone: N/A
  Vector type: Plant Expression
  Selectable markers: Basta
Growth in bacteria
  Bacterial resistance: Spectinomycin, 50 μg/mL
  Growth temperature: 37°C
  Growth strain: DH5alpha
  Copy number: High Copy
Gene/Insert
  Gene/Insert name: pBiP1 (alt name: BiP1 promoter)
  Species: A. thaliana (mustard weed)
  Insert size (bp): 1198
  Promoter: BiP1
  Tag / fusion protein: eYFP
  Cloning method: Restriction Enzyme; 5′ cloning site BsaI (destroyed during cloning); 3′ cloning site BsaI (destroyed during cloning)
  Sequencing primers: 5′ TAGGCTCGGACGAAGTAAGC; 3′ ATACAAGGCCCCAAAACACA
Terms and licenses: Academic/Nonprofit Terms; Industry Terms: Not Available to Industry
Depositor comments: Please visit https://www.biorxiv.org/content/10.1101/825190v1?rss=1 for bioRxiv preprint. Please see the attached genbank file for an BIP1 annotated plasmid map.
How to cite: pBIP1::eYFP was a gift from Armin Djamei (Addgene plasmid # 135231 ; http://n2t.net/addgene:135231 ; RRID:Addgene_135231)
