[The description below was written by a language model from this plasmid's Addgene catalogue record and pLannotate feature annotations shown in this document.]
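Description:
pBIP1::eYFP is a plant expression binary vector built in the pGGZ001 backbone, assembled by BsaI-based cloning that destroyed the flanking sites. It serves as a transcriptional reporter of unfolded protein response (UPR) signalling in the endoplasmic reticulum. In bacteria it is maintained as a high-copy plasmid through a ColE1/pUC-type origin and selected with spectinomycin via the aadA gene. A pSa origin is also annotated; this is the kind of replicon used for maintenance in Agrobacterium, usually with a helper plasmid. A short fragment of a Tn903 transposase sits in the backbone as an apparent cloning remnant.

Between the nopaline-type left and right T-DNA border repeats lie two plant cassettes. The reporter cassette uses the roughly 1.2 kb Arabidopsis thaliana BiP1 promoter. The automated feature table does not annotate this promoter, but it presumably occupies the unannotated stretch between the left border and the TMV Ω leader. The Ω leader is a translational enhancer placed directly upstream of the EYFP coding sequence. No terminator for the reporter is called in the table, so that element is not defined by the record. Downstream, a NOS promoter drives the bar gene, followed by a NOS terminator, conferring phosphinothricin (Basta) resistance for selecting transformed plant tissue.

Because BiP1 encodes an ER chaperone induced under ER stress, eYFP fluorescence rises when the UPR is activated. The associated work used this readout in a high-throughput screen for proteins that affect the plant UPR. The catalogue lists a total size of 6,975 bp, whereas the sequenced record is 6,430 nt, and this discrepancy is not explained.
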