Features (pLannotate 1.2.2; 11 found; start..end, strand, type, name):
    194..216     +  misc_feature   LB T-DNA repeat: left border repeat from nopaline C58 T-DNA (truncated)
   1512..1567    +  misc_feature   TMV Ω: translational enhancer from the tobacco mosaic virus 5'-leader sequence (Gallie et al., 1988)
   1575..2291    +  CDS            EYFP: EYFP is a basic (constitutively fluorescent) green/yellow fluorescent protein published in 1996, derived from Aequorea victoria. It is reported to be a very rapidly-maturing weak dimer with high acid sensitivity.
   3050..3229    +  promoter       NOS promoter: nopaline synthase promoter
   3271..3819    +  CDS            bar: PAT_STRHY - Experimental evidence at protein level: Swiss-Prot protein existence level 1. Inactivates phosphinothricin (PPT) by transfer of an acetyl group from acetyl CoA. Can also acetylate demethylphosphinothricin but not PTT or glutamate. This enzyme is an effector of phosphinothricin tripeptide (PTT or bialaphos) resistance. From Streptomyces hygroscopicus. Introduced by genetic manipulation and expressed in glufosinate-tolerant maize by Dekalb Genetics.
   3842..4060    +  terminator     NOS terminator (fragment): nopaline synthase terminator and poly(A) signal
   4109..4133    +  misc_feature   RB T-DNA repeat: right border repeat from nopaline C58 T-DNA
   4224..4812    -  rep_origin     ori: high-copy-number ColE1/pMB1/pBR322/pUC origin of replication
   4986..5771    -  CDS            aadA: S3AD_SHIFL - Experimental evidence at protein level: Swiss-Prot protein existence level 1. Mediates bacterial resistance to the antibiotics streptomycin and spectinomycin. From Shigella flexneri.
   5956..6057    +  CDS            TRA2_ECOLX (fragment): Protein predicted: Swiss-Prot protein existence level 4. Required for transposition of transposon Tn903. From Escherichia coli.
   6062..67      +  rep_origin     pSa ori (across the origin): origin of replication from bacterial plasmid pSa
>Addgene plasmid #135231 | pBIP1::eYFP | addgene full sequence | sequence record 269457 | Addgene NGS Result
GGACAATGCGCTACGCGCACCGGCTCCGCCCGTGGACAACCGCAAGCGGTTGCCCACCGTCGAGCGCCTT
TGCCCACAACCCGGCGGCCGGCCGCAACAGATCGTTTTATAAATTTTTTTTTTTGAAAAAGAAAAAGCCC
GAAAGGCGGCAACCTCTCGGGCTTCTGGATTTCCGATCCCCGGAATTAGATCTTGGCAGGATATATTGTG
GTGTAACGTTCTCGAACTAGGCTCGGACGAAGTAAGCGGCCGCAACCTTAATTAAACACGGCGCGCCAAC
AGCGATCGCACCAGGTACCACCTAGAGGAGGTTGAGAGAGAAGATAGACAATATATGGCAAATATCTAAG
AAAGTAGTGTCAATATGTTATTTTGATTTATAATTTTTAAAATATTGTTGTAATAGTTATTAAAATGATA
TGTTATTAATTATTAAAATTGTTAAAATTTGTTTTGGTTTTCGGTACACACTTTTGCATACTACAGTACG
TTTTTAACCATTCAAAGGATAAATTAAAGTTAGTACGCATGACTCCTTACCAAGATGTTAGTACGCATGT
CTTAGGATAGAACATACCATTCAATCATTAAAGGCTTTAATGGGTCATTTCACTTGGGCTTCTAAAATTT
AATATCGGTTCTATTTATTTTAGATTAGAACTAATTAAGTTAATCTCATTCTTCATAATATAATCTCATT
TATGAAAGAATATTTTTTTTAAATGATAACAAAATAAATATAAAACAAATACTTTTTAAAAAATCAATAG
CAAAAATAGATAGTACGTTTCTCTTTGTTAACAATGATGCTTAGGGGTAGTAGACATTCGGGTACGCAGG
TCGGGTTTGGATAAAATCCGATCGGGTAAGGATCCTTTGGGTTGAGAAGTTTAGGATTCAATAGGATAAA
TCTAAAATCTAAATTTGTTTCCGGTTTGGGTCCAATCGGATTTGAGATTTTTTTACTATATTTTTCAGAT
CTTTTTTTGGAACTAATACCCAAACTATTGAGTAAATATCTGGATTTTTGGGTAAAATTCGGAATACGGA
TTCGGGTTCGGATTCGATTTTTTTGGATAGAAAAATTTAGGATCCAATAAAATAATTTCTCAGCTTTTAA
ATTTAGATTTGTATCCAATTTTTCGGATGGTTTGGATTATTCGGGTTAGGTTTTTCTTCGCAGCCCTAGT
GATACTAATAGAAGAAGACTGGGCCCAACAAAAGCTCATTGTCTAGAACTAAGAAGAAGAACCGAAGTAA
CCAACGGCCACGATTACTCCAACACAAGACCAAATCTGATTGGTTGACATTACAAATCGTCGTAAGATAA
TTGGTCCACGTCATCTCTGATGACATAGTTAAATTTCTTCGTCTTCCATAAAAAGCTTCTTCTTCAAAGC
TTAAAAAACAAAAGGAAGCTCTCTCTGTGTTCAAAACAAGTTCATTCGATCTATAGAGACGAAACAAAAA
GAGAGATCGTACGCAAAAGTTTCCGATAACATATTTTTACAACAATTACCAACAACAACAAACAACAAAC
AACATTACAATTACTATTTACAATTACAGGCTCTATGGTGAGCAAGGGCGAGGAGCTGTTCACCGGGGTG
GTGCCCATCCTGGTCGAGCTGGACGGCGACGTAAACGGCCACAAGTTCAGCGTGTCCGGCGAGGGCGAGG
GCGATGCCACCTACGGCAAGCTGACCCTGAAGTTCATCTGCACCACCGGCAAGCTGCCCGTGCCCTGGCC
CACCCTCGTGACCACCTTCGGCTACGGCCTGCAGTGCTTCGCCCGCTACCCCGACCACATGAAGCAGCAC
GACTTCTTCAAGTCCGCCATGCCCGAAGGCTACGTCCAGGAGCGCACCATCTTCTTCAAGGACGACGGCA
ACTACAAGACCCGCGCCGAGGTGAAGTTCGAGGGCGACACCCTGGTGAACCGCATCGAGCTGAAGGGCAT
CGACTTCAAGGAGGACGGCAACATCCTGGGGCACAAGCTGGAGTACAACTACAACAGCCACAACGTCTAT
ATCATGGCCGACAAGCAGAAGAACGGCATCAAGGTGAACTTCAAGATCCGCCACAACATCGAGGACGGCA
GCGTGCAGCTCGCCGACCACTACCAGCAGAACACCCCCATCGGCGACGGCCCCGTGCTGCTGCCCGACAA
CCACTACCTGAGCTACCAGTCCGCCCTGAGCAAAGACCCCAACGAGAAGCGCGATCACATGGTCCTGCTG
GAGTTCGTGACCGCCGCCGGGATCACTCTCGGCATGGACGAGCTGTACAAGTCAGGTGGATCCTAGATAA
CCTTTACCTTCATTCCCTGTAAATTGGTACCCTGCATCTCGTCTCTGTTATGCTTAAGAAGTTCAATGTT
TCGTTTCATGTAAAACTTTGGTGGTTTGTGTTTTGGGGCCTTGTATAATCCCTGATGAATAAGTGTTCTA
CTATGTTTCCGTTCCTGTTATCTCTTTCTTTCTAATGACAAGTCGAACTTCTTCTTTATCATCGCTTCGT
TTTTATTATCTGTGCTTCTTTTGTTTAATACGCCTGCAAAGTGACTCGACTCTGTTTAGTGCAGTTCTGC
GAAACTTGTAAATAGTCCAATTGTTGGCCTCTAGTAATAGATGTAGCGAAAGTGTTGAGCTGTTGGGTTC
TAAGGATGGCTTGAACATGTTAATCTTTTAGGTTCTGAGTATGATGAACATTCGTTGTTGCTAAGAAATG
CCTGTAATGTCCCACAAATGTAGAAAATGGTTCGTACCTTTGTCCAAGCATTGATATGTCTGATGAGAGG
AAACTGCAAGATACTGAGCTTGGTTTAACGAAGGAGAGGCAGTTTCTTCCTTCCAAAGCATTTCATTTGA
CAATGCCTTGATCATCTTAAGTAGAGTTTCTGTTGTGGAAAGTTTGAAACTTTGAAGAAACGACTCTCAA
GTAAATTGATGATCACAAGTGAAAGTGTATGTTACTAGAGAATTAAGGGAGTCACGTTATGACCCCCGCC
GATGACGCGGGACAAGCCGTTTTACGTTTGGAACTGACAGAACCGCAACGTTGAAGGAGCCACTGAGCCG
CGGGTTTCTGGAGTTTAATGAGCTAAGCACATACGTCAGAAACCATTATTGCGCGTTCAAAAGTCGCCTA
AGGTCACTATCAGCTAGCAAATATTTCTTGTCAAAAATGCTCCACTGACGTTCCATAAATTCCCCTCGGT
ATCCAATTAGAGTCTCATATTCACTCTCAACTCGATCGAGGGGATCTACCATGAGCCCAGAACGACGCCC
GGCCGACATCCGCCGTGCCACCGAGGCGGACATGCCGGCGGTCTGCACCATCGTCAACCACTACATCGAG
ACAAGCACGGTCAACTTCCGTACCGAGCCGCAGGAACCGCAGGAGTGGACGGACGACCTCGTCCGTCTGC
GGGAGCGCTATCCCTGGCTCGTCGCCGAGGTGGACGGCGAGGTCGCCGGCATCGCCTACGCGGGTCCCTG
GAAGGCACGCAACGCCTACGACTGGACGGCCGAGTCCACCGTGTACGTCTCCCCCCGCCATCAGCGGACG
GGACTGGGCTCCACGCTCTACACCCACCTGCTGAAGTCCCTGGAGGCACAGGGCTTCAAGAGCGTGGTCG
CTGTCATCGGGCTGCCCAACGACCCGAGCGTGCGCATGCACGAGGCGCTCGGATATGCCCCCCGCGGCAT
GCTGCGGGCGGCCGGCTTCAAGCACGGGAACTGGCATGACGTGGGTTTCTGGCAGCTGGACTTCAGCCTG
CCGGTGCCGCCCCGTCCGGTCCTGCCCGTCACCGAAATCTGATGACCCCTAGAGTCAAGCAGATCGTTCA
AACATTTGGCAATAAAGTTTCTTAAGATTGAATCCTGTTGCCGGTCTTGCGATGATTATCATATAATTTC
TGTTGAATTACGTTAAGCATGTAATAATTAACATGTAATGCATGACGTTATTTATGAGATGGGTTTTTAT
GATTAGAGTCCCGCAATTATACATTTAATACGCGATAGAAAACAAAATATAGCGCGCAAACTAGGATAAA
GTATTCTAGACCAAGCATGCACAGCTGGCGTTCTCAGCCAGATCCCCTTGACAGGATATATTGGCGGGTA
AACTAAGTCGCTGTATGTGTTTGTTTGAGATCTCATGTGAGCAAAAGGCCAGCAAAAGGCCAGGAACCGT
AAAAAGGCCGCGTTGCTGGCGTTTTTCCATAGGCTCCGCCCCCCTGACGAGCATCACAAAAATCGACGCT
CAAGTCAGAGGTGGCGAAACCCGACAGGACTATAAAGATACCAGGCGTTTCCCCCTGGAAGCTCCCTCGT
GCGCTCTCCTGTTCCGACCCTGCCGCTTACCGGATACCTGTCCGCCTTTCTCCCTTCGGGAAGCGTGGCG
CTTTCTCATAGCTCACGCTGTAGGTATCTCAGTTCGGTGTAGGTCGTTCGCTCCAAGCTGGGCTGTGTGC
ACGAACCCCCCGTTCAGCCCGACCGCTGCGCCTTATCCGGTAACTATCGTCTTGAGTCCAACCCGGTAAG
ACACGACTTATCGCCACTGGCAGCAGCCACTGGTAACAGGATTAGCAGAGCGAGGTATGTAGGCGGTGCT
ACAGAGTTCTTGAAGTGGTGGCCTAACTACGGCTACACTAGAAGAACAGTATTTGGTATCTGCGCTCTGC
TGAAGCCAGTTACCTTCGGAAGAAGAGTTGGTAGCTCTTGATCCGGCAAACAAACCACCGCTGGTAGCGG
TGGTTTTTTTGTTTGCAAGCAGCAGATTACGCGCAGAAAAAAAGGATCTCAAGAAGATCCTTTGATCTTT
TCTACGGGGTCTGACGCTCAGTGGAACGAAAACTCACGTTAAGGGATTTTGGTCATGAGATTATCAAAAA
GGATCTTCACCTAGATCCTTTTAAATTAAAAATGAAGTTTTAAATCAATCTAAAGTATATATGTGTAACA
TTGGTCTAGTGATTATTTGCCGACTACCTTGGTGATCTCGCCTTTCACGTAGTGAACAAATTCTTCCAAC
TGATCTGCGCGCGAGGCCAAGCGATCTTCTTGTCCAAGATAAGCCTGCCTAGCTTCAAGTATGACGGGCT
GATACTGGGCCGGCAGGCGCTCCATTGCCCAGTCGGCAGCGACATCCTTCGGCGCGATTTTGCCGGTTAC
TGCGCTGTACCAAATGCGGGACAACGTAAGCACTACATTTCGCTCATCGCCAGCCCAGTCGGGCGGCGAG
TTCCATAGCGTTAAGGTTTCATTTAGCGCCTCAAATAGATCCTGTTCAGGAACCGGATCAAAGAGTTCCT
CCGCCGCTGGACCTACCAAGGCAACGCTATGTTCTCTTGCTTTTGTCAGCAAGATAGCCAGATCAATGTC
GATCGTGGCTGGCTCGAAGATACCTGCAAGAATGTCATTGCGCTGCCATTCTCCAAATTGCAGTTCGCGC
TTAGCTGGATAACGCCACGGAATGATGTCGTCGTGCACAACAATGGTGACTTCTACAGCGCGGAGAATCT
CGCTCTCTCCAGGGGAAGCCGAAGTTTCCAAAAGGTCGTTGATCAAAGCTCGCCGCGTTGTTTCATCAAG
CCTTACGGTCACCGTAACCAGCAAATCAATATCACTGTGTGGCTTCAGGCCGCCATCCACTGCGGAGCCG
TACAAATGTACGGCCAGCAACGTCGGTTCGAGATGGCGCTCGATGACGCCAACTACCTCTGATAGTTGAG
TCGATACTTCGGCGATCACCGCTTCCCTCATAACACCCCTTGTATTACTGTTTATGTAAGCAGACAGTTT
TATTGTTCATGATGATATATTTTTATCTTGTGCAATGTAACATCAGAGATTTTGAGACACAACGTGGCTT
TGTTGAATAAATCGAACTTTTGCTGAGTTGAAGGATCAGATCACGCATCTTCCCGACAACGCAGACCGTT
CCGTGGCAAAGCAAAAGTTCAAAATCACCAACTGGTCCACCTACAACAAAGCTCTCATCAACCGTGGCTC
CCTCACTTTCTGGCTGGATGATGGGGCGATTCAGGCGATCCCCATCCAACAGCCCGCCGTCGAGCGGGCT
TTTTTATCCCCGGAAGCCTGTGGATAGAGGGTAGTTATCCACGTGAAACCGCTAATGCCCCGCAAAGCCT
TGATTCACGGGGCTTTCCGGCCCGCTCCAAAAACTATCCACGTGAAATCGCTAATCAGGGTACGTGAAAT
CGCTAATCGGAGTACGTGAAATCGCTAATAAGGTCACGTGAAATCGCTAATCAAAAAGGCACGTGAGAAC
GCTAATAGCCCTTTCAGATCAACAGCTTGCAAACACCCCTCGCTCCGGCAAGTAGTTACAGCAAGTAGTA
TGTTCAATTAGCTTTTCAATTATGAATATATATATCAATTATTGGTCGCCCTTGGCTTGT
